Addgene plasmid #108849: pBW2656_pCAG-PV1-nMag-L1-CTD-ENTRY-BGHpA
Purpose: (Empty Backbone) Insert protein fragment into KpnI/EcoRI to fuse to nMag tag on N-terminus
Depositing lab: Wilson Wong. Depositing organization: Boston University Main Campus. Publication: High-performance chemical- and light-inducible recombinases in mammalian cells and mice. Weinberg BH, Cho JH, Agarwal Y, Pham NTH, Caraballo LD, Walkosz M, Ortega C, Trexler M, Tague N, Law B, Benman WKJ, Letendre J, Beal J, Wong WW. Nat Commun. 2019 Oct 24;10(1):4845. doi: 10.1038/s41467-019-12800-7. PubMed 31649244.
Backbone
  Vector backbone: pCAGGS
  Vector type: Mammalian Expression, Synthetic Biology
  Tag / fusion protein: nMag (N terminal on backbone)
Growth in bacteria
  Bacterial resistance: Ampicillin, 100 μg/mL
  Growth temperature: 37°C
  Growth strain: NEB Stable
  Copy number: High Copy
Gene/Insert
  Gene/Insert name: None
  Tag / fusion protein: nMag (N terminal on backbone)
Terms and licenses: Academic/Nonprofit Terms; Industry Terms: Not Available to Industry
Depositor comments: Please visit https://www.biorxiv.org/content/10.1101/747121v1 for bioRxiv preprint.
How to cite: pBW2656_pCAG-PV1-nMag-L1-CTD-ENTRY-BGHpA was a gift from Wilson Wong (Addgene plasmid # 108849 ; http://n2t.net/addgene:108849 ; RRID:Addgene_108849)
