[The description below was written by a language model from this plasmid's Addgene catalogue record and pLannotate feature annotations shown in this document.]
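Description:
pBW2656_pCAG-PV1-nMag-L1-CTD-ENTRY-BGHpA is an empty entry vector for mammalian expression, built on the pCAGGS backbone and used in synthetic biology. It is designed to receive a protein fragment at KpnI/EcoRI sites so that the fragment is expressed with the nMag tag fused to its N-terminus. It propagates in E. coli from a high-copy ColE1/pUC-type origin and is selected with ampicillin through the AmpR β-lactamase gene. The backbone also carries an SV40 origin, an SV40 poly(A) signal, and short lac promoter/operator and lacI remnants, which are vector leftovers rather than functional parts of the payload.

Expression is driven by the CAG promoter, annotated here as the CMV immediate-early enhancer, the chicken β-actin promoter and the chimeric chicken β-actin/rabbit β-globin intron, which together give strong constitutive transcription in mammalian cells. The transcript is terminated by a bovine growth hormone poly(A) signal. A β-globin fragment and rabbit β-globin poly(A) signal lie further downstream and probably derive from the original pCAGGS cassette. The roughly 640 bp between the intron and the bGH poly(A) signal is not annotated. From the plasmid name, this region presumably holds the PV1 element, the nMag coding sequence, the L1 linker and the cloning site for C-terminal fragments (CTD-ENTRY), but the record does not define PV1 or L1.

nMag is the negative half of the Magnet pair of blue-light-inducible heterodimerising domains. The associated publication concerns chemical- and light-inducible recombinases in mammalian cells and mice, so the vector is likely meant for building one half of a split recombinase that reassembles under light when co-expressed with a partner carrying the complementary Magnet domain.
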