Features (pLannotate 1.2.2; 18 found; start..end, strand, type, name):
     46..62      -  protein_bind   lac operator: The lac repressor binds to the lac operator to inhibit transcription in E. coli. This inhibition can be relieved by adding lactose or isopropyl-β-D-thiogalactopyranoside (IPTG). lac repressor encoded by lacI
     70..100     -  promoter       lac promoter: promoter for the E. coli lac operon
    115..136     -  protein_bind   CAP binding site: CAP binding activates transcription in the presence of cAMP. E. coli catabolite activator protein
    149..188     -  CDS            lacI (fragment): lac repressor; lacI; The lac repressor binds to the lac operator to inhibit transcription in E. coli. This inhibition can be relieved by adding lactose or isopropyl-β-D-thiogalactopyranoside (IPTG).
    195..217     +  promoter       SV40 promoter (fragment): SV40 enhancer and early promoter
    221..355     +  rep_origin     SV40 ori: SV40 origin of replication
    375..509     +  polyA_signal   SV40 poly(A) signal: SV40 polyadenylation signal
    511..565     -  CDS            lacI (fragment): lac repressor; lacI; The lac repressor binds to the lac operator to inhibit transcription in E. coli. This inhibition can be relieved by adding lactose or isopropyl-β-D-thiogalactopyranoside (IPTG).
    748..1336    -  rep_origin     ori: high-copy-number ColE1/pMB1/pBR322/pUC origin of replication
   1507..2367    -  CDS            AmpR: β-lactamase; bla; confers resistance to ampicillin, carbenicillin, and related antibiotics
   2368..2472    -  promoter       AmpR promoter: bla
   2503..2882    +  enhancer       CMV enhancer: human cytomegalovirus immediate early enhancer
   2884..3159    +  promoter       chicken β-actin promoter: No description available
   3160..4175    +  intron         chimeric intron: chimera between introns from chicken β-actin and rabbit β-globin
   4819..5043    +  polyA_signal   bGH poly(A) signal: bovine growth hormone polyadenylation signal
   5047..5068    +  promoter       SV40 promoter (fragment): SV40 enhancer and early promoter
   5206..5277    +  CDS            HBB (fragment): HBB_PONPY - Experimental evidence at transcript level: Swiss-Prot protein existence level 2. Involved in oxygen transport from the lung to the various peripheral tissues. From Pongo pygmaeus (Bornean orangutan).
   5348..5403    +  polyA_signal   β-globin poly(A) signal: rabbit β-globin polyadenylation signal (Gil and Proudfoot, 1987)
>Addgene plasmid #108849 | pBW2656_pCAG-PV1-nMag-L1-CTD-ENTRY-BGHpA | depositor full sequence | sequence record 205130 | Full Sequence
CCCAAGCTTGGCGTAATCATGGTCATAGCTGTTTCCTGTGTGAAATTGTTATCCGCTCACAATTCCACAC
AACATACGAGCCGGAAGCATAAAGTGTAAAGCCTGGGGTGCCTAATGAGTGAGCTAACTCACATTAATTG
CGTTGCGCTCACTGCCCGCTTTCCAGTCGGGAAACCTGTCGTGCCAGCGGATCCGCATCTCAATTAGTCA
GCAACCATAGTCCCGCCCCTAACTCCGCCCAGTTCCGCCCATTCTCCGCCCCATGGCTGACTAATTTTTT
TTATTTATGCAGAGGCCGAGGCCGCCTCGGCCTCTGAGCTATTCCAGAAGTAGTGAGGAGGCTTTTTTGG
AGGCCTAGGCTTTTGCAAAAAGCTAACTTGTTTATTGCAGCTTATAATGGTTACAAATAAAGCAATAGCA
TCACAAATTTCACAAATAAAGCATTTTTTTCACTGCATTCTAGTTGTGGTTTGTCCAAACTCATCAATGT
ATCTTATCATGTCTGGATCCGCTGCATTAATGAATCGGCCAACGCGCGGGGAGAGGCGGTTTGCGTATTG
GGCGCTCTTCCGCTTCCTCGCTCACTGACTCGCTGCGCTCGGTCGTTCGGCTGCGGCGAGCGGTATCAGC
TCACTCAAAGGCGGTAATACGGTTATCCACAGAATCAGGGGATAACGCAGGAAAGAACATGTGAGCAAAA
GGCCAGCAAAAGGCCAGGAACCGTAAAAAGGCCGCGTTGCTGGCGTTTTTCCATAGGCTCCGCCCCCCTG
ACGAGCATCACAAAAATCGACGCTCAAGTCAGAGGTGGCGAAACCCGACAGGACTATAAAGATACCAGGC
GTTTCCCCCTGGAAGCTCCCTCGTGCGCTCTCCTGTTCCGACCCTGCCGCTTACCGGATACCTGTCCGCC
TTTCTCCCTTCGGGAAGCGTGGCGCTTTCTCATAGCTCACGCTGTAGGTATCTCAGTTCGGTGTAGGTCG
TTCGCTCCAAGCTGGGCTGTGTGCACGAACCCCCCGTTCAGCCCGACCGCTGCGCCTTATCCGGTAACTA
TCGTCTTGAGTCCAACCCGGTAAGACACGACTTATCGCCACTGGCAGCAGCCACTGGTAACAGGATTAGC
AGAGCGAGGTATGTAGGCGGTGCTACAGAGTTCTTGAAGTGGTGGCCTAACTACGGCTACACTAGAAGAA
CAGTATTTGGTATCTGCGCTCTGCTGAAGCCAGTTACCTTCGGAAAAAGAGTTGGTAGCTCTTGATCCGG
CAAACAAACCACCGCTGGTAGCGGTGGTTTTTTTGTTTGCAAGCAGCAGATTACGCGCAGAAAAAAAGGA
TCTCAAGAAGATCCTTTGATCTTTTCTACGGGGTCTGACGCTCAGTGGAACGAAAACTCACGTTAAGGGA
TTTTGGTCATGAGATTATCAAAAAGGATCTTCACCTAGATCCTTTTAAATTAAAAATGAAGTTTTAAATC
AATCTAAAGTATATATGAGTAAACTTGGTCTGACAGTTACCAATGCTTAATCAGTGAGGCACCTATCTCA
GCGATCTGTCTATTTCGTTCATCCATAGTTGCCTGACTCCCCGTCGTGTAGATAACTACGATACGGGAGG
GCTTACCATCTGGCCCCAGTGCTGCAATGATACCGCGAGACCCACGCTCACCGGCTCCAGATTTATCAGC
AATAAACCAGCCAGCCGGAAGGGCCGAGCGCAGAAGTGGTCCTGCAACTTTATCCGCCTCCATCCAGTCT
ATTAATTGTTGCCGGGAAGCTAGAGTAAGTAGTTCGCCAGTTAATAGTTTGCGCAACGTTGTTGCCATTG
CTACAGGCATCGTGGTGTCACGCTCGTCGTTTGGTATGGCTTCATTCAGCTCCGGTTCCCAACGATCAAG
GCGAGTTACATGATCCCCCATGTTGTGCAAAAAAGCGGTTAGCTCCTTCGGTCCTCCGATCGTTGTCAGA
AGTAAGTTGGCCGCAGTGTTATCACTCATGGTTATGGCAGCACTGCATAATTCTCTTACTGTCATGCCAT
CCGTAAGATGCTTTTCTGTGACTGGTGAGTACTCAACCAAGTCATTCTGAGAATAGTGTATGCGGCGACC
GAGTTGCTCTTGCCCGGCGTCAATACGGGATAATACCGCGCCACATAGCAGAACTTTAAAAGTGCTCATC
ATTGGAAAACGTTCTTCGGGGCGAAAACTCTCAAGGATCTTACCGCTGTTGAGATCCAGTTCGATGTAAC
CCACTCGTGCACCCAACTGATCTTCAGCATCTTTTACTTTCACCAGCGTTTCTGGGTGAGCAAAAACAGG
AAGGCAAAATGCCGCAAAAAAGGGAATAAGGGCGACACGGAAATGTTGAATACTCATACTCTTCCTTTTT
CAATATTATTGAAGCATTTATCAGGGTTATTGTCTCATGAGCGGATACATATTTGAATGTATTTAGAAAA
ATAAACAAATAGGGGTTCCGCGCACATTTCCCCGAAAAGTGCCACCTGGGTCGACATTGATTATTGACTA
GTTATTAATAGTAATCAATTACGGGGTCATTAGTTCATAGCCCATATATGGAGTTCCGCGTTACATAACT
TACGGTAAATGGCCCGCCTGGCTGACCGCCCAACGACCCCCGCCCATTGACGTCAATAATGACGTATGTT
CCCATAGTAACGCCAATAGGGACTTTCCATTGACGTCAATGGGTGGAGTATTTACGGTAAACTGCCCACT
TGGCAGTACATCAAGTGTATCATATGCCAAGTACGCCCCCTATTGACGTCAATGACGGTAAATGGCCCGC
CTGGCATTATGCCCAGTACATGACCTTATGGGACTTTCCTACTTGGCAGTACATCTACGTATTAGTCATC
GCTATTACCATGGTCGAGGTGAGCCCCACGTTCTGCTTCACTCTCCCCATCTCCCCCCCCTCCCCACCCC
CAATTTTGTATTTATTTATTTTTTAATTATTTTGTGCAGCGATGGGGGCGGGGGGGGGGGGGGCGCGCGC
CAGGCGGGGCGGGGCGGGGCGAGGGGCGGGGCGGGGCGAGGCGGAAAGGTGCGGCGGCAGCCAATCAGAG
CGGCGCGCTCCGAAAGTTTCCTTTTATGGCGAGGCGGCGGCGGCGGCGGCCCTATAAAAAGCGAAGCGCG
CGGCGGGCGGGAGTCGCTGCGTTGCCTTCGCCCCGTGCCCCGCTCCGCGCCGCCTCGCGCCGCCCGCCCC
GGCTCTGACTGACCGCGTTACTCCCACAGGTGAGCGGGCGGGACGGCCCTTCTCCTCCGGGCTGTAATTA
GCGCTTGGTTTAATGACGGCTCGTTTCTTTTCTGTGGCTGCGTGAAAGCCTTAAAGGGCTCCGGGAGGGC
CCTTTGTGCGGGGGGGAGCGGCTCGGGGGGTGCGTGCGTGTGTGTGTGCGTGGGGAGCGCCGCGTGCGGC
TCCGCGCTGCCCGGCGGCTGTGAGCGCTGCGGGCGCGGCGCGGGGCTTTGTGCGCTCCGCAGTGTGCGCG
AGGGGAGCGCGGCCGGGGGCGGTGCCCCGCGGTGCGGGGGGGGCTGCGAGGGGAACAAAGGCTGCGTGCG
GGGTGTGTGCGTGGGGGGGTGAGCAGGGGGTGTGGGCGCGGCGGTCGGGCTGTAACCCCCCCCTGCACCC
CCCTCCCCGAGTTGCTGAGCACGGCCCGGCTTCGGGTGCGGGGCTCCGTACGGGGCGTGGCGCGGGGCTC
GCCGTGCCGGGCGGGGGGTGGCGGCAGGTGGGGGTGCCGGGCGGGGCGGGGCCGCCTCGGGCCGGGGAGG
GCTCGGGGGAGGGGCGCGGCGGCCCCCGGAGCGCCGGCGGCTGTCGAGGCGCGGCGAGCCGCAGCCATTG
CCTTTTATGGTAATCGTGCGAGAGGGCGCAGGGACTTCCTTTGTCCCAAATCTGTGCGGAGCCGAAATCT
GGGAGGCGCCGCCGCACCCCCTCTAGCGGGCGCGGGGCGAAGCGGTGCGGCGCCGGCAGGAAGGAAATGG
GCGGGGAGGGCCTTCGTGCGTCGCCGCGCCGCCGTCCCCTTCTCCCTCTCCAGCCTCGGGGCTGTCCGCG
GGGGGACGGCTGCCTTCGGGGGGGACGGGGCAGGGCGGGGTTCGGCTTCTGGCGTGTGACCGGCGGCTCT
AGAGCCTCTGCTAACCATGTTCATGCCTTCTTCTTTTTCCTACAGCTCCTGGGCAACGTGCTGGTTATTG
TGCTGTCTCATCATTTTGGCAAAGAATTGATTAATTCGAGCGAAGGCGCGCCCATTACTCGCATCCATTC
TCAGGCTGTCTCGTCTCGTCTCGCACGCGTGCCGCCACCATGCATACTCTTTATGCCCCCGGTGGATATG
ACATTATGGGATATCTGGACCAGATCGGCAACCGGCCAAACCCGCAGGTGGAACTGGGCCCCGTGGATAC
ATCCTGCGCCTTGATTCTTTGTGACCTGAAACAGAAAGACACCCCGATAGTTTACGCGAGTGAAGCCTTC
CTCTACATGACAGGTTACAGCAACGCAGAGGTGCTGGGCCGGAATTGCCGGTTTCTGCAAAGCCCTGACG
GCATGGTGAAGCCCAAGAGCACCCGGAAGTACGTGGATAGTAACACAATCAATACTATGCGCAAGGCAAT
CGACAGGAATGCCGAGGTGCAGGTTGAAGTAGTCAATTTTAAAAAGAATGGACAGCGATTTGTTAATTTC
CTGACTATGATACCTGTTAGGGACGAAACAGGCGAGTATCGATACTCTATGGGATTCCAGTGCGAAACAG
AATCCGGAGGGTCTGGCTCCGGATCAAGTGGTGGCAGCGGTACCAAGTCTACGAATTCCTGTGCCTTCTA
GTTGCCAGCCATCTGTTGTTTGCCCCTCCCCCGTGCCTTCCTTGACCCTGGAAGGTGCCACTCCCACTGT
CCTTTCCTAATAAAATGAGGAAATTGCATCGCATTGTCTGAGTAGGTGTCATTCTATTCTGGGGGGTGGG
GTGGGGCAGGACAGCAAGGGGGAGGATTGGGAAGACAATAGCAGGCATGCTGGGGATGCGGTGGGCTCTA
TGGCTTCTGAGGCGGAAAGAACCAGCTGGGGCTCTAGGGGGTATCCCCACGCGCCCTGTAGCGTGTACCG
CTGGGAGTTCGTAGACGGAAACAAACGCAGAATCCAAGCGCGGCCGCCCAGGATACATAGATTACCACAA
CTCCGAGCCCTTCCACCGCTAGCGCACTCCTCAGGTGCAGGCTGCCTATCAGAAGGTGGTGGCTGGTGTG
GCCAATGCCCTGGCTCACAAATACCACTGAGATCTTTTTCCCTCTGCCAAAAATTATGGGGACATCATGA
AGCCCCTTGAGCATCTGACTTCTGGCTAATAAAGGAAATTTATTTTCATTGCAATAGTGTGTTGGAATTT
TTTGTGTCTCTCACTCGGAAGGACATATGGGAGGGCAAATCATTTAAAACATCAGAATGAGTATTTGGTT
TAGAGTTTGGCAACATATGCCCATATGCTGGCTGCCATGAACAAAGGTTGGCTATAAAGAGGTCATCAGT
ATATGAAACAGCCCCCTGCTGTCCATTCCTTATTCCATAGAAAAGCCTTGACTTGAGGTTAGATTTTTTT
TATATTTTGTTTTGTGTTATTTTTTTCTTTAACATCCCTAAAATTTTCCTTACATGTTTTACTAGCCAGA
TTTTTCCTCCTCTCCTGACTACTCCCAGTCATAGCTGTCCCTCTTCTCTTATGGAGATCCCTCGACCTGC
AG
