>Addgene plasmid #108849 | pBW2656_pCAG-PV1-nMag-L1-CTD-ENTRY-BGHpA | addgene partial sequence | sequence record 217956 | Addgene Partial NGS Result
TGCACCCCCCTCCCCGAGTTGCTGAGCACGGCCCGGCTTCGGGTGCGGGGCTCCGTACGGGGCGTGGCGC
GGGGCTCGCCGTGCCGGGCGGGGGGTGGCGGCAGGTGGGGGTGCCGGGCGGGGCGGGGCCGCCTCGGGCC
GGGGAGGGCTCGGGGGAGGGGCGCGGCGGCCCCCGGAGCGCCGGCGGCTGTCGAGGCGCGGCGAGCCGCA
GCCATTGCCTTTTATGGTAATCGTGCGAGAGGGCGCAGGGACTTCCTTTGTCCCAAATCTGTGCGGAGCC
GAAATCTGGGAGGCGCCGCCGCACCCCCTCTAGCGGGCGCGGGGCGAAGCGGTGCGGCGCCGGCAGGAAG
GAAATGGGCGGGGAGGGCCTTCGTGCGTCGCCGCGCCGCCGTCCCCTTCTCCCTCTCCAGCCTCGGGGCT
GTCCGCGGGGGGACGGCTGCCTTCGGGGGGGACGGGGCAGGGCGGGGTTCGGCTTCTGGCGTGTGACCGG
CGGCTCTAGAGCCTCTGCTAACCATGTTCATGCCTTCTTCTTTTTCCTACAGCTCCTGGGCAACGTGCTG
GTTATTGTGCTGTCTCATCATTTTGGCAAAGAATTGATTAATTCGAGCGAAGGCGCGCCCATTACTCGCA
TCCATTCTCAGGCTGTCTCGTCTCGTCTCGCACGCGTGCCGCCACCATGCATACTCTTTATGCCCCCGGT
GGATATGACATTATGGGATATCTGGACCAGATCGGCAACCGGCCAAACCCGCAGGTGGAACTGGGCCCCG
TGGATACATCCTGCGCCTTGATTCTTTGTGACCTGAAACAGAAAGACACCCCGATAGTTTACGCGAGTGA
AGCCTTCCTCTACATGACAGGTTACAGCAACGCAGAGGTGCTGGGCCGGAATTGCCGGTTTCTGCAAAGC
CCTGACGGCATGGTGAAGCCCAAGAGCACCCGGAAGTACGTGGATAGTAACACAATCAATACTATGCGCA
AGGCAATCGACAGGAATGCCGAGGTGCAGGTTGAAGTAGTCAATTTTAAAAAGAATGGACAGCGATTTGT
TAATTTCCTGACTATGATACCTGTTAGGGACGAAACAGGCGAGTATCGATACTCTATGGGATTCCAGTGC
GAAACAGAATCCGGAGGGTCTGGCTCCGGATCAAGTGGTGGCAGCGGTACCAAGTCTACGAATTCCTGTG
CCTTCTAGTTGCCAGCCATCTGTTGTTTGCCCCTCCCCCGTGCCTTCCTTGACCCTGGAAGGTGCCACTC
CCACTGTCCTTTCCTAATAAAATGAGGAAATTGCATCGCATTGTCTGAGTAGGTGTCATTCTATTCTGGG
GGGTGGGGTGGGGCAGGACAGCAAGGGGGAGGATTGGGAAGACAATAGCAGGCATGCTGGGGATGCGGTG
GGCTCTATGGCTTCTGAGGCGGAAAGAACCAGCTGGGGCTCTAGGGGGTATCCCCACGCGCCCTGTAGCG
TGTACCGCTGGGAGTTCGTAGACGGAAACAAACGCAGAATCCAAGCGCGGCCGCCCAGGATACATAGATT
ACCACAACTCCGAGCCCTTCCACCGCTAGCGCACTCCTCAGGTGCAGGCTGCCTATCAGAAGGTGGTGGC
TGGTGTGGCCAATGCCCTGGCTCACAAATACCACTGAGATCTTTTTCCCTCTGCCAAAAATTATGGGGAC
ATCATGAAGCCCCTTGAGCATCTGACTTCTGGCTAATAAAGGAAATTTATTTTCATTGCAATAGTGTGTT
GGAATTTTTTGTGTCTCTCACTCGGAAGGACATATGGGAGGGCAAATCATTTAAAACATCAGAATGAGTA
TTTGGTTTAGAGTTTGGCAACATATGCCCATATGCTGGCTGCCATGAACAAAGGTTGGCTATAAAGAGGT
CATCAGTATATGAAACAGCCCCCTGCTGTCCATTCCTTATTCCATAGAAAAGCCTTGACTTGAGGTTAGA
TTTTTTTTATATTTTGTTTTGTGTTATTTTTTTCTTTAACATCCCTAAAATTTTCCTTACATGTTTTACT
AGCCAGATTTTTCCTCCTCTCCTGACTACTCCCAGTCATAGCTGTCCCTCTTCTCTTATGGAGATCCCTC
GACCTGCAGCCCAAGCTTGGCGTAATCATGGTCATAGCTGTTTCCTGTGTGAAATTGTTATCCGCTCACA
ATTCCACACAACATACGAGCCGGAAGCATAAAGTGTAAAGCCTGGGGTGCCTAATGAGTGAGCTAACTCA
CATTAATTGCGTTGCGCTCACTGCCCGCTTTCCAGTCGGGAAACCTGTCGTGCCAGCGGATCCGCATCTC
AATTAGTCAGCAACCATAGTCCCGCCCCTAACTCCGCCCAGTTCCGCCCATTCTCCGCCCCATGGCTGAC
TAATTTTTTTTATTTATGCAGAGGCCGAGGCCGCCTCGGCCTCTGAGCTATTCCAGAAGTAGTGAGGAGG
CTTTTTTGGAGGCCTAGGCTTTTGCAAAAAGCTAACTTGTTTATTGCAGCTTATAATGGTTACAAATAAA
GCAATAGCATCACAAATTTCACAAATAAAGCATTTTTTTCACTGCATTCTAGTTGTGGTTTGTCCAAACT
CATCAATGTATCTTATCATGTCTGGATCCGCTGCATTAATGAATCGGCCAACGCGCGGGGAGAGGCGGTT
TGCGTATTGGGCGCTCTTCCGCTTCCTCGCTCACTGACTCGCTGCGCTCGGTCGTTCGGCTGCGGCGAGC
GGTATCAGCTCACTCAAAGGCGGTAATACGGTTATCCACAGAATCAGGGGATAACGCAGGAAAGAACATG
TGAGCAAAAGGCCAGCAAAAGGCCAGGAACCGTAAAAAGGCCGCGTTGCTGGCGTTTTTCCATAGGCTCC
GCCCCCCTGACGAGCATCACAAAAATCGACGCTCAAGTCAGAGGTGGCGAAACCCGACAGGACTATAAAG
ATACCAGGCGTTTCCCCCTGGAAGCTCCCTCGTGCGCTCTCCTGTTCCGACCCTGCCGCTTACCGGATAC
CTGTCCGCCTTTCTCCCTTCGGGAAGCGTGGCGCTTTCTCATAGCTCACGCTGTAGGTATCTCAGTTCGG
TGTAGGTCGTTCGCTCCAAGCTGGGCTGTGTGCACGAACCCCCCGTTCAGCCCGACCGCTGCGCCTTATC
CGGTAACTATCGTCTTGAGTCCAACCCGGTAAGACACGACTTATCGCCACTGGCAGCAGCCACTGGTAAC
AGGATTAGCAGAGCGAGGTATGTAGGCGGTGCTACAGAGTTCTTGAAGTGGTGGCCTAACTACGGCTACA
CTAGAAGAACAGTATTTGGTATCTGCGCTCTGCTGAAGCCAGTTACCTTCGGAAAAAGAGTTGGTAGCTC
TTGATCCGGCAAACAAACCACCGCTGGTAGCGGTGGTTTTTTTGTTTGCAAGCAGCAGATTACGCGCAGA
AAAAAAGGATCTCAAGAAGATCCTTTGATCTTTTCTACGGGGTCTGACGCTCAGTGGAACGAAAACTCAC
GTTAAGGGATTTTGGTCATGAGATTATCAAAAAGGATCTTCACCTAGATCCTTTTAAATTAAAAATGAAG
TTTTAAATCAATCTAAAGTATATATGAGTAAACTTGGTCTGACAGTTACCAATGCTTAATCAGTGAGGCA
CCTATCTCAGCGATCTGTCTATTTCGTTCATCCATAGTTGCCTGACTCCCCGTCGTGTAGATAACTACGA
TACGGGAGGGCTTACCATCTGGCCCCAGTGCTGCAATGATACCGCGAGACCCACGCTCACCGGCTCCAGA
TTTATCAGCAATAAACCAGCCAGCCGGAAGGGCCGAGCGCAGAAGTGGTCCTGCAACTTTATCCGCCTCC
ATCCAGTCTATTAATTGTTGCCGGGAAGCTAGAGTAAGTAGTTCGCCAGTTAATAGTTTGCGCAACGTTG
TTGCCATTGCTACAGGCATCGTGGTGTCACGCTCGTCGTTTGGTATGGCTTCATTCAGCTCCGGTTCCCA
ACGATCAAGGCGAGTTACATGATCCCCCATGTTGTGCAAAAAAGCGGTTAGCTCCTTCGGTCCTCCGATC
GTTGTCAGAAGTAAGTTGGCCGCAGTGTTATCACTCATGGTTATGGCAGCACTGCATAATTCTCTTACTG
TCATGCCATCCGTAAGATGCTTTTCTGTGACTGGTGAGTACTCAACCAAGTCATTCTGAGAATAGTGTAT
GCGGCGACCGAGTTGCTCTTGCCCGGCGTCAATACGGGATAATACCGCGCCACATAGCAGAACTTTAAAA
GTGCTCATCATTGGAAAACGTTCTTCGGGGCGAAAACTCTCAAGGATCTTACCGCTGTTGAGATCCAGTT
CGATGTAACCCACTCGTGCACCCAACTGATCTTCAGCATCTTTTACTTTCACCAGCGTTTCTGGGTGAGC
AAAAACAGGAAGGCAAAATGCCGCAAAAAAGGGAATAAGGGCGACACGGAAATGTTGAATACTCATACTC
TTCCTTTTTCAATATTATTGAAGCATTTATCAGGGTTATTGTCTCATGAGCGGATACATATTTGAATGTA
TTTAGAAAAATAAACAAATAGGGGTTCCGCGCACATTTCCCCGAAAAGTGCCACCTGGGTCGACATTGAT
TATTGACTAGTTATTAATAGTAATCAATTACGGGGTCATTAGTTCATAGCCCATATATGGAGTTCCGCGT
TACATAACTTACGGTAAATGGCCCGCCTGGCTGACCGCCCAACGACCCCCGCCCATTGACGTCAATAATG
ACGTATGTTCCCATAGTAACGCCAATAGGGACTTTCCATTGACGTCAATGGGTGGAGTATTTACGGTAAA
CTGCCCACTTGGCAGTACATCAAGTGTATCATATGCCAAGTACGCCCCCTATTGACGTCAATGACGGTAA
ATGGCCCGCCTGGCATTATGCCCAGTACATGACCTTATGGGACTTTCCTACTTGGCAGTACATCTACGTA
TTAGTCATCGCTATTACCATGGTCGAGGTGAGCCCCACGTTCTGCTTCACTCTCCCCATCTCCCCCCCCT
CCCCACCCCCAATTTTGTATTTATTTATTTTTTAATTATTTTGTGCAGCGATGGGGGCGGGGGGGGGGGG
GGCGC
